Addgene plasmid #196653: pCS2+N-3xHA Cloning Vector
Purpose: (Empty Backbone) N-terminal 3xHA mammalian expression plasmid
Depositing lab: Ken-Ichi Takemaru. Depositing organization: Stony Brook University.
Backbone
  Vector backbone: pCS2+
  Backbone size (bp): 4100
  Vector type: Mammalian Expression
  Promoter: CMV
  Tag / fusion protein: 3xHA (N terminal on backbone)
Growth in bacteria
  Bacterial resistance: Ampicillin, 100 μg/mL
  Growth temperature: 37°C
  Growth strain: DH5alpha
  Copy number: High Copy
Gene/Insert
  Cloning method: Restriction Enzyme
  Sequencing primers: 5′ GCGTGCCTAATGGGAGGTCT (CSF); 3′ CACTGCATTCTAGTTCTGGT (CSR)
Terms and licenses: Academic/Nonprofit Terms; Industry Terms: Not Available to Industry
How to cite: pCS2+N-3xHA Cloning Vector was a gift from Ken-Ichi Takemaru (Addgene plasmid # 196653 ; http://n2t.net/addgene:196653 ; RRID:Addgene_196653)
