[The description below was written by a language model from this plasmid's Addgene catalogue record and pLannotate feature annotations shown in this document.]
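Description:
pCS2+N-3xHA Cloning Vector is an empty mammalian expression backbone derived from pCS2+, designed so that a coding sequence inserted by restriction-enzyme cloning is expressed with three tandem HA epitope tags fused to its N terminus. The sequenced plasmid is about 4.2 kb. It is maintained in E. coli as a high-copy plasmid through a ColE1/pUC-type origin of replication and selected with ampicillin via the β-lactamase (AmpR) gene and its native promoter. An f1 bacteriophage origin is also present, which in principle allows production of single-stranded DNA. Short remnants of lacZα and lacI, along with a lac promoter, operator and CAP binding site, are carried over from the parental cloning vector and are not part of the expression unit.

The expression cassette is driven by the simian cytomegalovirus IE94 enhancer/promoter, recorded simply as CMV in the catalogue entry, which gives strong constitutive transcription in mammalian cells. Because the plasmid is circular, this promoter runs directly into an SP6 promoter, followed by the 3xHA coding sequence, a short interval where the cloning sites presumably lie (the record does not list them), and an SV40 polyadenylation signal for transcript processing. The SP6 promoter upstream of the tag permits in vitro synthesis of sense RNA from the same insert, while a partial T7 promoter and a T3 promoter sit in the opposite orientation downstream. No insert is present. The vector is intended for building HA-tagged fusion proteins, whose tag allows antibody-based detection or purification without a protein-specific antibody.
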