Features (pLannotate 1.2.2; 15 found; start..end, strand, type, name):
     35..53      +  promoter       SP6 promoter: promoter for bacteriophage SP6 RNA polymerase
     84..170     +  CDS            3xHA: three tandem HA epitope tags
    214..231     -  promoter       T7 promoter (fragment): promoter for bacteriophage T7 RNA polymerase
    236..370     -  polyA_signal   SV40 poly(A) signal: SV40 polyadenylation signal
    483..501     -  promoter       T3 promoter: promoter for bacteriophage T3 RNA polymerase
    546..562     -  protein_bind   lac operator: The lac repressor binds to the lac operator to inhibit transcription in E. coli. This inhibition can be relieved by adding lactose or isopropyl-β-D-thiogalactopyranoside (IPTG). lac repressor encoded by lacI
    570..600     -  promoter       lac promoter: promoter for the E. coli lac operon
    615..636     -  protein_bind   CAP binding site: CAP binding activates transcription in the presence of cAMP. E. coli catabolite activator protein
    649..741     -  CDS            lacI (fragment): lac repressor; lacI; The lac repressor binds to the lac operator to inhibit transcription in E. coli. This inhibition can be relieved by adding lactose or isopropyl-β-D-thiogalactopyranoside (IPTG).
    924..1512    -  rep_origin     ori: high-copy-number ColE1/pMB1/pBR322/pUC origin of replication
   1683..2543    -  CDS            AmpR: β-lactamase; bla; confers resistance to ampicillin, carbenicillin, and related antibiotics
   2544..2648    -  promoter       AmpR promoter: bla
   2701..3129    -  rep_origin     f1 ori (sequence partly withheld): f1 bacteriophage origin of replication; arrow indicates direction of (+) strand synthesis
   3134..3200    -  CDS            lacZα (fragment): LacZα fragment of β-galactosidase; lacZ fragment
   3207..4184    +  promoter       CMV IE94 promoter: enhancer/promoter region of simian cytomegalovirus major immediate early transcription unit IE94
>Addgene plasmid #196653 | pCS2+N-3xHA Cloning Vector | addgene full sequence | sequence record 387128 | Addgene NGS Result
CGCCATTCTGCCTGGGGACGTCGGAGCAAGCTTGATTTAGGTGACACTATAGACTTGTTCTTTTTGCAGG
ATCTACCATGGGATACCCATACGATGTTCCTGACTATGCGGGCTATCCCTATGACGTCCCGGACTATGCA
GGCTATCCATATGACGTTCCAGATTACGCTGGATCCCATCGATTCGAATTCAAGGCCTCTCGAGCCTCTA
GAACTATAGTGAGTCGTATTACGTAGATCCAGACATGATAAGATACATTGATGAGTTTGGACAAACCACA
ACTAGAATGCAGTGAAAAAAATGCTTTATTTGTGAAATTTGTGATGCTATTGCTTTATTTGTAACCATTA
TAAGCTGCAATAAACAAGTTAACAACAACAATTGCATTCATTTTATGTTTCAGGTTCAGGGGGAGGTGTG
GGAGGTTTTTTAATTCGCGGCCGCGGCGCCAATGCATTGGGCCCGGTACCCAGCTTTTGTTCCCTTTAGT
GAGGGTTAATTGCGCGCTTGGCGTAATCATGGTCATAGCTGTTTCCTGTGTGAAATTGTTATCCGCTCAC
AATTCCACACAACATACGAGCCGGGAGCATAAAGTGTAAAGCCTGGGGTGCCTAATGAGTGAGCTAACTC
ACATTAATTGCGTTGCGCTCACTGCCCGCTTTCCAGTCGGGAAACCTGTCGTGCCAGCTGCATTAATGAA
TCGGCCAACGCGCGGGGAGAGGCGGTTTGCGTATTGGGCGCTCTTCCGCTTCCTCGCTCACTGACTCGCT
GCGCTCGGTCGTTCGGCTGCGGCGAGCGGTATCAGCTCACTCAAAGGCGGTAATACGGTTATCCACAGAA
TCAGGGGATAACGCAGGAAAGAACATGTGAGCAAAAGGCCAGCAAAAGGCCAGGAACCGTAAAAAGGCCG
CGTTGCTGGCGTTTTTCCATAGGCTCCGCCCCCCTGACGAGCATCACAAAAATCGACGCTCAAGTCAGAG
GTGGCGAAACCCGACAGGACTATAAAGATACCAGGCGTTTCCCCCTGGAAGCTCCCTCGTGCGCTCTCCT
GTTCCGACCCTGCCGCTTACCGGATACCTGTCCGCCTTTCTCCCTTCGGGAAGCGTGGCGCTTTCTCATA
GCTCACGCTGTAGGTATCTCAGTTCGGTGTAGGTCGTTCGCTCCAAGCTGGGCTGTGTGCACGAACCCCC
CGTTCAGCCCGACCGCTGCGCCTTATCCGGTAACTATCGTCTTGAGTCCAACCCGGTAAGACACGACTTA
TCGCCACTGGCAGCAGCCACTGGTAACAGGATTAGCAGAGCGAGGTATGTAGGCGGTGCTACAGAGTTCT
TGAAGTGGTGGCCTAACTACGGCTACACTAGAAGAACAGTATTTGGTATCTGCGCTCTGCTGAAGCCAGT
TACCTTCGGAAAAAGAGTTGGTAGCTCTTGATCCGGCAAACAAACCACCGCTGGTAGCGGTGGTTTTTTT
GTTTGCAAGCAGCAGATTACGCGCAGAAAAAAAGGATCTCAAGAAGATCCTTTGATCTTTTCTACGGGGT
CTGACGCTCAGTGGAACGAAAACTCACGTTAAGGGATTTTGGTCATGAGATTATCAAAAAGGATCTTCAC
CTAGATCCTTTTAAATTAAAAATGAAGTTTTAAATCAATCTAAAGTATATATGAGTAAACTTGGTCTGAC
AGTTACCAATGCTTAATCAGTGAGGCACCTATCTCAGCGATCTGTCTATTTCGTTCATCCATAGTTGCCT
GACTCCCCGTCGTGTAGATAACTACGATACGGGAGGGCTTACCATCTGGCCCCAGTGCTGCAATGATACC
GCGAGACCCACGCTCACCGGCTCCAGATTTATCAGCAATAAACCAGCCAGCCGGAAGGGCCGAGCGCAGA
AGTGGTCCTGCAACTTTATCCGCCTCCATCCAGTCTATTAATTGTTGCCGGGAAGCTAGAGTAAGTAGTT
CGCCAGTTAATAGTTTGCGCAACGTTGTTGCCATTGCTACAGGCATCGTGGTGTCACGCTCGTCGTTTGG
TATGGCTTCATTCAGCTCCGGTTCCCAACGATCAAGGCGAGTTACATGATCCCCCATGTTGTGCAAAAAA
GCGGTTAGCTCCTTCGGTCCTCCGATCGTTGTCAGAAGTAAGTTGGCCGCAGTGTTATCACTCATGGTTA
TGGCAGCACTGCATAATTCTCTTACTGTCATGCCATCCGTAAGATGCTTTTCTGTGACTGGTGAGTACTC
AACCAAGTCATTCTGAGAATAGTGTATGCGGCGACCGAGTTGCTCTTGCCCGGCGTCAATACGGGATAAT
ACCGCGCCACATAGCAGAACTTTAAAAGTGCTCATCATTGGAAAACGTTCTTCGGGGCGAAAACTCTCAA
GGATCTTACCGCTGTTGAGATCCAGTTCGATGTAACCCACTCGTGCACCCAACTGATCTTCAGCATCTTT
TACTTTCACCAGCGTTTCTGGGTGAGCAAAAACAGGAAGGCAAAATGCCGCAAAAAAGGGAATAAGGGCG
ACACGGAAATGTTGAATACTCATACTCTTCCTTTTTCAATATTATTGAAGCATTTATCAGGGTTATTGTC
TCATGAGCGGATACATATTTGAATGTATTTAGAAAAATAAACAAATAGGGGTTCCGCGCACATTTCCCCG
AAAAGTGCCACCTAAATTGTAAGCGTTAATATTTTGTTAAAATTCGCGTTAAATTTTTGTTAAATCAGCT
CATTTTTTAACCAATAGGCCGAAATCGGCAAAATCCCTTATAAATCAAAAGAATAGACCGAGATAGGGT
[37 nt withheld, positions 2800-2836]
AAAGAACGTGGACTCCAACGTCAAAGG
[49 nt withheld, positions 2864-2912]
T
[91 nt withheld, positions 2914-3004]
G
[124 nt withheld, positions 3006-3129]
CCCATTCGCCATTCAGGCTGCGCAACTGTTGGGAAGGGCGATCGGTGCGGGCCTCTTCGCTATTACGCCA
GTCGACCGCCAATTCAATATGGCGTATATGGACTCATGCCAATTCAATATGGTGGATCTGGACCTGTGCC
AATTCAATATGGCGTATATGGACTCGTGCCAATTCAATATGGTGGATCTGGACCCCAGCCAATTCAATAT
GGCGGACTTGGCACCATGCCAATTCAATATGGCGGACCTGGCACTGTGCCAACTGGGGAGGGGTCTACTT
GGCACGGTGCCAAGTTTGAGGAGGGGTCTTGGCCCTGTGCCAAGTCCGCCATATTGAATTGGCATGGTGC
CAATAATGGCGGCCATATTGGCTATATGCCAGGATCAATATATAGGCAATATCCAATATGGCCCTATGCC
AATATGGCTATTGGCCAGGTTCAATACTATGTATTGGCCCTATGCCATATAGTATTCCATATATGGGTTT
TCCTATTGACGTAGATAGCCCCTCCCAATGGGCGGTCCCATATACCATATATGGGGCTTCCTAATACCGC
CCATAGCCACTCCCCCATTGACGTCAATGGTCTCTATATATGGTCTTTCCTATTGACGTCATATGGGCGG
TCCTATTGACGTATATGGCGCCTCCCCCATTGACGTCAATTACGGTAAATGGCCCGCCTGGCTCAATGCC
CATTGACGTCAATAGGACCACCCACCATTGACGTCAATGGGATGGCTCATTGCCCATTCATATCCGTTCT
CACGCCCCCTATTGACGTCAATGACGGTAAATGGCCCACTTGGCAGTACATCAATATCTATTAATAGTAA
CTTGGCAAGTACATTACTATTGGAAGTACGCCAGGGTACATTGGCAGTACTCCCATTGACGTCAATGGCG
GTAAATGGCCCGCGATGGCTGCCAAGTACATCCCCATTGACGTCAATGGGGAGGGGCAATGACGCAAATG
GGCGTTCCATTGACGTAAATGGGCGGTAGGCGTGCCTAATGGGAGGTCTATATAAGCAATGCTCGTTTAG
GGAAC
